Addgene plasmid #212678: pCfB12708
Purpose: GPD promoter
Depositing lab: Irina Borodina. Depositing organization: Danmarks Tekniske Universitet. Publication: Combinatorial iterative method for metabolic engineering of Yarrowia lipolytica: application for betanin biosynthesis. Jiang W, Wang S, Avila P, Jorgensen TS, Yang Z, Borodina I. Metab Eng. 2024 Sep 9:S1096-7176(24)00110-1. doi: 10.1016/j.ymben.2024.09.003. PubMed 39260817.
Backbone
  Vector backbone: Topo
  Vector type: Yeast Expression
Growth in bacteria
  Bacterial resistance: Kanamycin, 50 μg/mL
  Growth temperature: 37°C
  Growth strain: DH5alpha
  Copy number: High Copy
Gene/Insert
  Gene/Insert name: GPD
  Species: Y. lipolytica
  Cloning method: TOPO Cloning
  Sequencing primers: 5′ Unknown
Terms and licenses: Academic/Nonprofit Terms; Industry Terms: Not Available to Industry
How to cite: pCfB12708 was a gift from Irina Borodina (Addgene plasmid # 212678 ; http://n2t.net/addgene:212678 ; RRID:Addgene_212678)
