[The description below was written by a language model from this plasmid's Addgene catalogue record and pLannotate feature annotations shown in this document.]
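Description:
pCfB12708 is a TOPO-cloning plasmid that stores the GPD promoter from Yarrowia lipolytica as a reusable part. It is catalogued as a yeast expression vector, but the annotated features are all bacterial, with no yeast origin, yeast marker or integration arms detected. It therefore looks like an E. coli-maintained parts plasmid rather than a stand-alone yeast expression construct. It replicates from a high-copy ColE1/pUC-type origin. Selection is with kanamycin through the Tn5 aminoglycoside phosphotransferase gene (NeoR/KanR). A Sh ble gene conferring Zeocin/bleomycin resistance is also present behind a fragment of the AmpR promoter.

The remaining features are typical of a blunt-end TOPO backbone: a lac promoter with its operator and CAP binding site, and a lacZα fragment joined to a ccdB fragment. In such vectors this fusion normally acts as a lethal counter-selection cassette that is disrupted when an insert is ligated. T7 and SP6 phage promoters flank the cloning region. Small remnants of lacI, the Tn5 transposase and the pBR322 bom region are carried over from the backbone.

The annotation tool did not label the GPD promoter itself. It presumably lies in the unannotated stretch between the T7 and SP6 promoters, which spans the origin of the circular 4,497 nt sequence, but the record does not give its exact boundaries or length.

GPD promoters, from glyceraldehyde-3-phosphate dehydrogenase genes, are generally used as strong constitutive drivers. The associated publication describes a combinatorial, iterative metabolic engineering method in Y. lipolytica applied to betanin biosynthesis, so this plasmid most likely serves as a promoter source or template for assembling expression cassettes in that workflow.
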