Features (pLannotate 1.2.2; 14 found; start..end, strand, type, name):
    559..577     -  promoter       SP6 promoter: promoter for bacteriophage SP6 RNA polymerase
    619..635     -  protein_bind   lac operator: The lac repressor binds to the lac operator to inhibit transcription in E. coli. This inhibition can be relieved by adding lactose or isopropyl-β-D-thiogalactopyranoside (IPTG). lac repressor encoded by lacI
    643..673     -  promoter       lac promoter: promoter for the E. coli lac operon
    688..709     -  protein_bind   CAP binding site: CAP binding activates transcription in the presence of cAMP. E. coli catabolite activator protein
    722..814     -  CDS            lacI (fragment): lac repressor; lacI; The lac repressor binds to the lac operator to inhibit transcription in E. coli. This inhibition can be relieved by adding lactose or isopropyl-β-D-thiogalactopyranoside (IPTG).
    997..1585    -  rep_origin     ori: high-copy-number ColE1/pMB1/pBR322/pUC origin of replication
   1723..2097    -  CDS            BleoR: antibiotic-binding protein; Sh ble from Streptoalloteichus hindustanus; confers resistance to bleomycin, phleomycin, and Zeocin™
   2117..2205    -  promoter       AmpR promoter (fragment): bla
   2232..2282    +  misc_feature   bom (fragment): basis of mobility region from pBR322
   2303..3097    -  CDS            NeoR/KanR: aminoglycoside phosphotransferase from Tn5; aph(3')-II (or nptII); confers resistance to neomycin, kanamycin, and G418 (Geneticin®)
   3129..3398    -  CDS            tnpA (fragment): TN5P_ECOLX - Also known as tnp. Experimental evidence at protein level: Swiss-Prot protein existence level 1. Mediates transposition of transposon Tn5 by a 'cut and paste' mechanism. First, the monomeric transposase binds the 19 bp inverted DNA repeats flanking the transposon. Then, dimerization of the DNA- bound transposase creates a synaptic DNA complex. After nicking of the first DNA strand, excision of the transposon proceeds through a series of intermediates. The transposase then mediates the insertion of the transposon at a new site by strand transfer. The activity of the wild- type tran
   3446..3749    -  CDS            ccdB (fragment): CcdB, a bacterial toxin that poisons DNA gyrase; ccdB; Plasmids containing the ccdB gene cannot be propagated in standard E. coli strains.
   3759..3906    -  CDS            lacZα (fragment): LacZα fragment of β-galactosidase; lacZ fragment
   3909..3927    +  promoter       T7 promoter: promoter for bacteriophage T7 RNA polymerase
>Addgene plasmid #212678 | pCfB12708 | addgene full sequence | sequence record 424054 | Addgene NGS Result
CTGGTTCGGACGCAGTCCGCCGCGGCGTATCGATATCCGCAAGGTTCCATGGCGCCATTGCCCTCCGTCG
GCGTCTATCCCGCAACCTCTAAATAGAGCGGGAATATAACCCAAGCTTCTTTTTTTTTCCTTTAACACGC
ACACCCCCAACTATCATGTTGCTGCTGCTGTTTGACTCTACTCTGTGGAGGGGTGCTCCCACCCAACCCA
ACCTACAGGTGGATCCGGCGCTGTGATTGGCTGATAAGTCTCCTATCCGGACTAATTCTGACCAATGGGA
CATGCGCGCAGGACCCAAATGCCGCAATTACGTAACCCCAACGAAATGCCTACCCCTCTTTGGAGCCCAG
CGGCCCCAAATCCCCCCAAGCAGCCCGGTTCTACCGGCTTCCATCTCCAAGCACCCCTTTCTCCACACCC
CACAAAAAGACCCGTGCAGGACATCCTACTGCGTCCCGTTGAGACCGATGAGACGATGCAAGGGCGAATT
CCAGCACACTGGCGGCCGTTACTAGTGGATCCGAGCTCGGTACCAAGCTTGATGCATAGCTTGAGTATTC
TATAGTGTCACCTAAATAGCTTGGCGTAATCATGGTCATAGCTGTTTCCTGTGTGAAATTGTTATCCGCT
CACAATTCCACACAACATACGAGCCGGAAGCATAAAGTGTAAAGCCTGGGGTGCCTAATGAGTGAGCTAA
CTCACATTAATTGCGTTGCGCTCACTGCCCGCTTTCCAGTCGGGAAACCTGTCGTGCCAGCTGCATTAAT
GAATCGGCCAACGCGCGGGGAGAGGCGGTTTGCGTATTGGGCGCTCTTCCGCTTCCTCGCTCACTGACTC
GCTGCGCTCGGTCGTTCGGCTGCGGCGAGCGGTATCAGCTCACTCAAAGGCGGTAATACGGTTATCCACA
GAATCAGGGGATAACGCAGGAAAGAACATGTGAGCAAAAGGCCAGCAAAAGGCCAGGAACCGTAAAAAGG
CCGCGTTGCTGGCGTTTTTCCATAGGCTCCGCCCCCCTGACGAGCATCACAAAAATCGACGCTCAAGTCA
GAGGTGGCGAAACCCGACAGGACTATAAAGATACCAGGCGTTTCCCCCTGGAAGCTCCCTCGTGCGCTCT
CCTGTTCCGACCCTGCCGCTTACCGGATACCTGTCCGCCTTTCTCCCTTCGGGAAGCGTGGCGCTTTCTC
ATAGCTCACGCTGTAGGTATCTCAGTTCGGTGTAGGTCGTTCGCTCCAAGCTGGGCTGTGTGCACGAACC
CCCCGTTCAGCCCGACCGCTGCGCCTTATCCGGTAACTATCGTCTTGAGTCCAACCCGGTAAGACACGAC
TTATCGCCACTGGCAGCAGCCACTGGTAACAGGATTAGCAGAGCGAGGTATGTAGGCGGTGCTACAGAGT
TCTTGAAGTGGTGGCCTAACTACGGCTACACTAGAAGAACAGTATTTGGTATCTGCGCTCTGCTGAAGCC
AGTTACCTTCGGAAAAAGAGTTGGTAGCTCTTGATCCGGCAAACAAACCACCGCTGGTAGCGGTGGTTTT
TTTGTTTGCAAGCAGCAGATTACGCGCAGAAAAAAAGGATCTCAAGAAGATCCTTTGATCTTTTCTACGG
GGTCTGACGCTCAGTGGAACGAAAACTCACGTTAAGGGATTTTGGTCATGAGATTATCAAAAAGGATCTT
CACCTAGATCCTTTTAAATTAAAAATGAAGTTTTAGCACGTGTCAGTCCTGCTCCTCGGCCACGAAGTGC
ACGCAGTTGCCGGCCGGGTCGCGCAGGGCGAACTCCCGCCCCCACGGCTGCTCGCCGATCTCGGTCATGG
CCGGCCCGGAGGCGTCCCGGAAGTTCGTGGACACGACCTCCGACCACTCGGCGTACAGCTCGTCCAGGCC
GCGCACCCACACCCAGGCCAGGGTGTTGTCCGGCACCACCTGGTCCTGGACCGCGCTGATGAACAGGGTC
ACGTCGTCCCGGACCACACCGGCGAAGTCGTCCTCCACGAAGTCCCGGGAGAACCCGAGCCGGTCGGTCC
AGAACTCGACCGCTCCGGCGACGTCGCGCGCGGTGAGCACCGGAACGGCACTGGTCAACTTGGCCATGGT
GGCCCTCCTCACGTGCTATTATTGAAGCATTTATCAGGGTTATTGTCTCATGAGCGGATACATATTTGAA
TGTATTTAGAAAAATAAACAAATAGGGGTTCCGCGCACATTTCCCCGAAAAGTGCCACCTGATGCGGTGT
GAAATACCGCACAGATGCGTAAGGAGAAAATACCGCATCAGGAAATTGTAAGCGTTAATAATTCAGAAGA
ACTCGTCAAGAAGGCGATAGAAGGCGATGCGCTGCGAATCGGGAGCGGCGATACCGTAAAGCACGAGGAA
GCGGTCAGCCCATTCGCCGCCAAGCTCTTCAGCAATATCACGGGTAGCCAACGCTATGTCCTGATAGCGG
TCCGCCACACCCAGCCGGCCACAGTCGATGAATCCAGAAAAGCGGCCATTTTCCACCATGATATTCGGCA
AGCAGGCATCGCCATGGGTCACGACGAGATCCTCGCCGTCGGGCATGCTCGCCTTGAGCCTGGCGAACAG
TTCGGCTGGCGCGAGCCCCTGATGCTCTTCGTCCAGATCATCCTGATCGACAAGACCGGCTTCCATCCGA
GTACGTGCTCGCTCGATGCGATGTTTCGCTTGGTGGTCGAATGGGCAGGTAGCCGGATCAAGCGTATGCA
GCCGCCGCATTGCATCAGCCATGATGGATACTTTCTCGGCAGGAGCAAGGTGAGATGACAGGAGATCCTG
CCCCGGCACTTCGCCCAATAGCAGCCAGTCCCTTCCCGCTTCAGTGACAACGTCGAGCACAGCTGCGCAA
GGAACGCCCGTCGTGGCCAGCCACGATAGCCGCGCTGCCTCGTCTTGCAGTTCATTCAGGGCACCGGACA
GGTCGGTCTTGACAAAAAGAACCGGGCGCCCCTGCGCTGACAGCCGGAACACGGCGGCATCAGAGCAGCC
GATTGTCTGTTGTGCCCAGTCATAGCCGAATAGCCTCTCCACCCAAGCGGCCGGAGAACCTGCGTGCAAT
CCATCTTGTTCAATCATGCGAAACGATCCTCATCCTGTCTCTTGATCAGAGCTTGATCCCCTGCGCCATC
AGATCCTTGGCGGCAAGAAAGCCATCCAGTTTACTTTGCAGGGCTTCCCAACCTTACCAGAGGGCGCCCC
AGCTGGCAATTCCGGTTCGCTTGCTGTCCATAAAACCGCCCAGTCTAGCTATCGCCATGTAAGCCCACTG
CAAGCTACCTGCTTTCTCTTTGCGCTTGCGTTTTCCCTTGTCCAGATAGCCCAGTAGCTGACATTCATCC
GGGGTCAGCACCGTTTCTGCGGACTGGCTTTCTACGTGAAAAGGATCTAGGTGAAGATCCTTTTTGATAA
TCTCATGCCTGACATTTATATTCCCCAGAACATCAGGTTAATGGCGTTTTTGATGTCATTTTCGCGGTGG
CTGAGATCAGCCACTTCTTCCCCGATAACGGAGACCGGCACACTGGCCATATCGGTGGTCATCATGCGCC
AGCTTTCATCCCCGATATGCACCACCGGGTAAAGTTCACGGGAGACTTTATCTGACAGCAGACGTGCACT
GGCCAGGGGGATCACCATCCGTCGCCCCGGCGTGTCAATAATATCACTCTGTACATCCACAAACAGACGA
TAACGGCTCTCTCTTTTATAGGTGTAAACCTTAAACTGCCGTACGTATAGGCTGCGCAACTGTTGGGAAG
GGCGATCGGTGCGGGCCTCTTCGCTATTACGCCAGCTGGCGAAAGGGGGATGTGCTGCAAGGCGATTAAG
TTGGGTAACGCCAGGGTTTTCCCAGTCACGACGTTGTAAAACGACGGCCAGTGAATTGTAATACGACTCA
CTATAGGGCGAATTGGGCCCTCTAGATGCATGCTCGAGCGGCCGCCAGTGTGATGGATATCTGCAGAATT
CGCCCTTATGCCGTCTCAGGTCTCACATTTGTTGATGTGTGTTTAATTCAAGAATGAATATAGAGAAGAG
AAGAAGAAAAAAGATTCAATTGAGCCGGCGATGCAGACCCTTATATAAATGTTGCCTTGGACAGACGGAG
CAAGCCCGCCCAAACCTACGTTCGGTATAATATGTTAAGCTTTTTAACACAAAGGTTTGGCTTGGGGTAA
CCTGATGTGGTGCAAAAGACCGGGCGTTGGCGAGCCATTGCGCGGGCGAATGGGGCCGTGACTCGCCTCA
AATTCGAGGGCGTGCCTCAATTCGTGCCCCCGTGGCTTTTTCCCGCCGTTTCCGCCCCGTTTGCACCACT
GCAGCCGCTTCTTTGGTTCGGACACCTTGCTGCGAGCTAGGTGCCTTGTGCTACTTAAAAAGTGGCCTCC
CAACACCAACATGACATGAGTGCGTGGGCCAAGACACGTTGGCGGGGTCGCAGTCGGCTCAATGGCCCGG
AAAAAACGCTGCTGGAG
